Addgene plasmid #199756: pAG306-pTet07-synYFP[TTG/AGA]-nLuc
Purpose: Elongation reporter construct to quantify elongation of synYFP[TTG]; Control construct of elongation reporter to quantify elongation duration of n_CGA stalling
Depositing lab: Brian Zid. Depositing organization: University of California, San Diego (UCSD). Publication: Quantification of elongation stalls and impact on gene expression in yeast. Hou W, Harjono V, Harvey AT, Subramaniam AR, Zid BM. RNA. 2023 Dec;29(12):1928-1938. doi: 10.1261/rna.079663.123. Epub 2023 Oct 2. PubMed 37783489.
Backbone
  Vector backbone: pAG306
  Backbone manufacturer: Susan Lindquist
  Backbone size w/o insert (bp): 6656
  Vector type: Yeast Expression
  Selectable markers: URA3
Growth in bacteria
  Bacterial resistance: Ampicillin, 100 μg/mL
  Growth temperature: 37°C
  Growth strain: DH5alpha
  Copy number: Unknown
Gene/Insert
  Gene/Insert name: synYFP[TTG/AGA]-nLuc (alt name: optYFP)
  Species: Synthetic
  Insert size (bp): 714
  Promoter: TetO7
  Cloning method: Gibson Cloning
Resource information
  A portion of this plasmid was derived from a plasmid made by: nanoLuc source: Anna et al. (https://doi.org/10.1002/yea.3155), synYFP[TTG] source: Subramaniam Lab
Terms and licenses: Academic/Nonprofit Terms; Industry Terms: Not Available to Industry
Depositor comments: Please visit https://www.biorxiv.org/content/10.1101/2023.03.19.533377v1 for bioRxiv preprint.
How to cite: pAG306-pTet07-synYFP[TTG/AGA]-nLuc was a gift from Brian Zid (Addgene plasmid # 199756 ; http://n2t.net/addgene:199756 ; RRID:Addgene_199756)
