[The description below was written by a language model from this plasmid's Addgene catalogue record and pLannotate feature annotations shown in this document.]
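Description:
pAG306-pTet07-synYFP[TTG/AGA]-nLuc is a yeast expression plasmid built on the pAG306 backbone, with a sequenced length of 8,865 nt. It carries the S. cerevisiae URA3 gene with its own promoter as an auxotrophic marker that can be counterselected with 5-FOA. No yeast replication origin (2μ or CEN/ARS) appears in the feature table, which is consistent with an integrating vector, although the record does not state this explicitly. In E. coli it is maintained through a high-copy ColE1/pUC-type origin and selected with ampicillin via AmpR. An f1 origin and pBluescript-derived remnants (lacZα fragment, lac promoter/operator, T7 and T3 promoters) are also present.

The plasmid holds two yeast expression units. In the first, an ADH1 promoter drives a TetR–VP16 activation domain fusion, ended by the ADH1 terminator, supplying a tetracycline-controlled transactivator. The second unit starts with a tetracycline response element containing seven tetO copies (the TetO7 promoter). This drives a synthetic YFP open reading frame (annotated as mCitrine, also called optYFP), followed by a nanoLuc luciferase derived from the Oplophorus enzyme and the CYC1 terminator. The construct name and the adjoining annotations suggest the two coding regions are fused. The bracketed name presumably refers to the TTG and AGA codons used in the recoded YFP, but the record does not spell this out.

The construct is an elongation reporter. The appearance of luciferase signal after induction of the Tet-regulated promoter is used to quantify how long translation elongation through synYFP[TTG] takes. It also serves as the control for companion reporters that measure stalling at CGA codon repeats in yeast.
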