Features (pLannotate 1.2.2; 26 found; start..end, strand, type, name):
    137..186     +  misc_feature   bom (fragment): basis of mobility region from pBR322
    194..409     +  promoter       URA3 promoter: S. cerevisiae URA3
    410..1213    +  CDS            URA3: orotidine-5'-phosphate decarboxylase, required for uracil biosynthesis; S. cerevisiae URA3; yeast auxotrophic marker, counterselectable with 5-fluoroorotic acid (5-FOA)
   1292..1343    +  misc_feature   bom (fragment): basis of mobility region from pBR322
   1371..1799    -  rep_origin     f1 ori (sequence partly withheld): f1 bacteriophage origin of replication; arrow indicates direction of (+) strand synthesis
   1803..1960    -  CDS            lacZα (fragment): LacZα fragment of β-galactosidase; lacZ fragment
   1963..1981    +  promoter       T7 promoter: promoter for bacteriophage T7 RNA polymerase
   2002..2033    +  promoter       GAP promoter (fragment): S. cerevisiae TDH3; promoter for glyceraldehyde-3-phosphate dehydrogenase
   2034..2430    +  promoter       ADH1 promoter: S. cerevisiae ADH1; promoter for alcohol dehydrogenase 1
   2447..3062    +  CDS            TetR (fragment): tetracycline repressor TetR; tetR from transposon Tn10; TetR binds to the tetracycline operator tetO to inhibit transcription. This inhibition can be relieved by adding tetracycline or doxycycline.
   3214..3447    +  CDS            VP16 AD: transcriptional activation domain of herpes simplex virus protein VP16 (Triezenberg et al., 1988; Cousens et al., 1989); UL48
   3471..3658    +  terminator     ADH1 terminator: S. cerevisiae ADH1; transcription terminator for the S. cerevisiae alcohol dehydrogenase 1 (ADH1) gene
   3716..3986    +  protein_bind   tetracycline response element: contains seven copies of the tetracycline operator tetO tetracycline repressor TetR
   4164..4880    +  CDS            mCitrine: mCitrine is a basic (constitutively fluorescent) yellow fluorescent protein published in 2001, derived from Aequorea victoria.
   4836..5393    +  CDS            LUCI_OPLGR (fragment): Experimental evidence at protein level: Swiss-Prot protein existence level 1. Catalytic subunit of oplophorus-luciferin 2-monooxygenase. Oxidoreductase that converts coelenterazine (the oplophorus luciferin) to coelenteramide under emission of blue light with a maximum at 454 nm. Is also active with bisdeoxycoelenterazine. From Oplophorus gracilirostris (Luminous shrimp).
   5457..5646    +  terminator     CYC1 terminator: S. cerevisiae CYC1; transcription terminator for CYC1
   5664..5683    +  misc_feature   MCS (fragment): pBluescript multiple cloning site
   5695..5713    -  promoter       T3 promoter: promoter for bacteriophage T3 RNA polymerase
   5758..5774    -  protein_bind   lac operator: The lac repressor binds to the lac operator to inhibit transcription in E. coli. This inhibition can be relieved by adding lactose or isopropyl-β-D-thiogalactopyranoside (IPTG). lac repressor encoded by lacI
   5782..5812    -  promoter       lac promoter: promoter for the E. coli lac operon
   5827..5848    -  protein_bind   CAP binding site: CAP binding activates transcription in the presence of cAMP. E. coli catabolite activator protein
   5861..5953    -  CDS            lacI (fragment): lac repressor; lacI; The lac repressor binds to the lac operator to inhibit transcription in E. coli. This inhibition can be relieved by adding lactose or isopropyl-β-D-thiogalactopyranoside (IPTG).
   6136..6724    -  rep_origin     ori: high-copy-number ColE1/pMB1/pBR322/pUC origin of replication
   6895..7755    -  CDS            AmpR: β-lactamase; bla; confers resistance to ampicillin, carbenicillin, and related antibiotics
   7756..7860    -  promoter       AmpR promoter: bla
   8865..35      +  CDS            rop (fragment) (across the origin): Rop protein, which maintains plasmids at low copy number; rop
>Addgene plasmid #199756 | pAG306-pTet07-synYFP[TTG/AGA]-nLuc | addgene full sequence | sequence record 394332 | Addgene NGS Result
TCGCGCGTTTCGGTGATGACGGTGAAAACCTCTGACACATGCAGCTCCCGGAGACGGTCACAGCTTGTCT
GTAAGCGGATGCCGGGAGCAGACAAGCCCGTCAGGGCGCGTCAGCGGGTGTTGGCGGGTGTCGGGGCTGG
CTTAACTATGCGGCATCAGAGCAGATTGTACTGAGAGTGCACCATACCACCTTTTCAATTCATCATTTTT
TTTTTATTCTTTTTTTTGATTTCGGTTTCCTTGAAATTTTTTTGATTCGGTAATCTCCGAACAGAAGGAA
GAACGAAGGAAGGAGCACAGACTTAGATTGGTATATATACGCATATGTAGTGTTGAAGAAACATGAAATT
GCCCAGTATTCTTAACCCAACTGCACAGAACAAAAACCTGCAGGAAACGAAGATAAATCATGTCGAAAGC
TACATATAAGGAACGTGCTGCTACTCATCCTAGTCCTGTTGCTGCCAAGCTATTTAATATCATGCACGAA
AAGCAAACAAACTTGTGTGCTTCATTGGATGTTCGTACCACCAAGGAATTACTGGAGTTAGTTGAAGCAT
TAGGTCCCAAAATTTGTTTACTAAAAACACATGTGGATATCTTGACTGATTTTTCCATGGAGGGCACAGT
TAAGCCGCTAAAGGCATTATCCGCCAAGTACAATTTTTTACTCTTCGAAGACAGAAAATTTGCTGACATT
GGTAATACAGTCAAATTGCAGTACTCTGCGGGTGTATACAGAATAGCAGAATGGGCAGACATTACGAATG
CACACGGTGTGGTGGGCCCAGGTATTGTTAGCGGTTTGAAGCAGGCGGCAGAAGAAGTAACAAAGGAACC
TAGAGGCCTTTTGATGTTAGCAGAATTGTCATGCAAGGGCTCCCTATCTACTGGAGAATATACTAAGGGT
ACTGTTGACATTGCGAAGAGCGACAAAGATTTTGTTATCGGCTTTATTGCTCAAAGAGACATGGGTGGAA
GAGATGAAGGTTACGATTGGTTGATTATGACACCCGGTGTGGGTTTAGATGACAAGGGAGACGCATTGGG
TCAACAGTATAGAACCGTGGATGATGTGGTCTCTACAGGATCTGACATTATTATTGTTGGAAGAGGACTA
TTTGCAAAGGGAAGGGATGCTAAGGTAGAGGGTGAACGTTACAGAAAAGCAGGCTGGGAAGCATATTTGA
GAAGATGCGGCCAGCAAAACTAAAAAACTGTATTATAAGTAAATGCATGTATACTAAACTCACAAATTAG
AGCTTCAATTTAATTATATCAGTTATTACCCTATGCGGTGTGAAATACCGCACAGATGCGTAAGGAGAAA
ATACCGCATCAGGAAATTGTAAGCGTTAATATTTTGTTAAAATTCGCGTTAAATTTTTGTTAAATCAGCT
CATTTTTTAACCAATAGGCCGAAATCGGCAAAATCCCTTATAAATCAAAAGAATAGACCGAGATAGGGT
[37 nt withheld, positions 1470-1506]
AAAGAACGTGGACTCCAACGTCAAAGG
[49 nt withheld, positions 1534-1582]
T
[91 nt withheld, positions 1584-1674]
G
[124 nt withheld, positions 1676-1799]
CCATTCGCCATTCAGGCTGCGCAACTGTTGGGAAGGGCGATCGGTGCGGGCCTCTTCGCTATTACGCCAG
CTGGCGAAAGGGGGATGTGCTGCAAGGCGATTAAGTTGGGTAACGCCAGGGTTTTCCCAGTCACGACGTT
GTAAAACGACGGCCAGTGAATTGTAATACGACTCACTATAGGGCGAATTGGAGCTCAGTTTATCATTATC
AATACTCGCCATTTCAAAGAATACCAACTTCTTTTCTTTTTTTTTCTTTTCTCTCTCCCCCGTTGTTGTC
TCACCATATCCGCAATGACAAAAAAATGATGGAAGACACTAAAGGAAAAAATTAACGACAAAGACAGCAC
CAACAGATGTCGTTGTTCCAGAGCTGATGAGGGGTATCTCGAAGCACACGAAACTTTTTCCTTCCTTCAT
TCACGCACACTACTCTCTAATGAGCAACGGTATACGGCCTTCCTTCCAGTTACTTGAATTTGAAATAAAA
AAAAGTTTGCTGTCTTGCTATCAAGTATAAATAGACCTGCAATTATTAATCTTTTGTTTCCTCGTCATTG
TTCTCGTTCCCTTTCTTCCTTGTTTCTTTTTCTGCACAATATTTCAAGCTATACCAAGCATACAATCAAC
TATCTCATCTAGAATGCCTAGATTAGATAAAAGTAAAGTGATTAACAGCGCATTAGAGCTGCTTAATGGG
GTCGGAATCGAAGGTTTAACAACCCGTAAACTCGCCCAGAAGCTAGGTGTAGAGCAGCCTACATTGTATT
GGCATGTAAAAAATAAGCGGGCTTTGCTCGACGCCTTACCCATTGAGATGTTAGATAGGCACCATACTCA
CTTTTGCCCTTTAGAAGGGGAAAGCTGGCAAGATTTTTTACGTAATAACGCTAAAAGTTTTAGATGTGCT
TTACTAAGTCATCGCGATGGAGCAAAAGTACATTTAGGTACACGGCCTACAGAAAAACAGTATGAAACTC
TCGAAAATCAATTAGCCTTTTTATGCCAACAAGGTTTTTCACTAGAGAATGCATTATATGCACTCAGCGC
TGTGGGGCACTTTACTTTAGGTTGCGTATTGGAAGAACAAGAGCATCAAGTCGCTAAAGAAGAAAGGGAA
ACACCTACTACTGATAGTATGCCGCCATTATTACGACAAGCTATCGAATTATTTGATCGCCAAGGTGCAG
AGCCAGCCTTCTTATTCGGCCTTGAATTGATCATATGCGGATTAGAAAAACAACTTAAATGTGAAAGTGG
GTCCGCGTACAGCCGCGCGCGTACGAAAAACAATTACGGGTCTACCATCGAGGGCCTGCTCGATCTCCCG
GACGACGACGCCCCCGAAGAGGCGGGGCTGGCGGCTCCGCGCCTGTCCTTTCTCCCCGCGGGACACACGC
GCAGACTGTCGACGGCCCCCCCGACCGATGTCAGCCTGGGGGACGAGCTCCACTTAGACGGCGAGGACGT
GGCGATGGCGCATGCCGACGCGCTAGACGATTTCGATCTGGACATGTTGGGGGACGGGGATTCCCCGGGT
CCGGGATTTACCCCCCACGACTCCGCCCCCTACGGCGCTCTGGATATGGCCGACTTCGAGTTTGAGCAGA
TGTTTACCGATGCCCTTGGAATTGACGAGTACGGTGGGTAGCTCGAGCCACTTCTAAATAAGCGAATTTC
TTATGATTTATGATTTTTATTATTAAATAAGTTATAAAAAAAATAAGTGTATACAAATTTTAAAGTGACT
CTTAGGTTTTAAAACGAAAATTCTTATTCTTGAGTAACTCTTTCCTGTAGGTCAGGTTGCTTTCTCAGGT
ATAGTATGAGGTCGCTCTTATTGACCACACCTCTACCGGCAGATCCGCTAGGGATAACAGGGTAATATAG
ATCAATTCCTCGATCGAGTTTACCACTCCCTATCAGTGATAGAGAAAAGTGAAAGTCGAGTTTACCACTC
CCTATCAGTGATAGAGAAAAGTGAAAGTCGAGTTTACCACTCCCTATCAGTGATAGAGAAAAGTGAAAGT
CGAGTTTACCACTCCCTATCAGTGATAGAGAAAAGTGAAAGTCGAGTTTACCACTCCCTATCAGTGATAG
AGAAAAGTGAAAGTCGAGTTTACCACTCCCTATCAGTGATAGAGAAAAGTGAAAGTCGAGTTTACCACTC
CCTATCAGTGATAGAGAAAAGTGAAAGTCGAGCTCGGTACCCTATGGCATGCATGTGCTCTGTATGTATA
TAAAACTCTTGTTTTCTTCTTTTCTCTAAATATTCTTTCCTTATACATTAGGTCCTTTGTAGCATAAATT
ACTATACTTCTATAGACACGCAAACACAAATACACACACTAAATTACCGGATCAATTATGTCTAAGGGTG
AAGAATTGTTCACTGGTGTTGTTCCAATCTTGGTTGAATTGGACGGTGACGTTAACGGTCACAAGTTCTC
TGTTTCTGGTGAAGGTGAAGGTGACGCTACTTACGGTAAGTTGACTTTGAAGTTCATCTGTACTACTGGT
AAGTTGCCAGTTCCATGGCCAACTTTGGTTACTACTTTGGGTTACGGTTTGATGTGTTTCGCTAGATACC
CAGACCACATGAAGCAACACGACTTCTTCAAGTCTGCTATGCCAGAAGGTTACGTTCAAGAAAGAACTAT
CTTCTTCAAGGACGACGGTAACTACAAGACTAGAGCTGAAGTTAAGTTCGAAGGTGACACTTTGGTTAAC
AGAATCGAATTGAAGGGTATCGACTTCAAGGAAGACGGTAACATCTTGGGTCACAAGTTGGAATACAACT
ACAACTCTCACAACGTTTACATCATGGCTGACAAGCAAAAGAACGGTATCAAGGCTAACTTCAAGATCAG
ACACAACATCGAAGACGGTTCTGTTCAATTGGCTGACCACTACCAACAAAACACTCCAATCGGTGACGGT
CCAGTTTTGTTGCCAGACAACCACTACTTGTCTTACCAATCTAAGTTGTCTAAGGACCCAAACGAAAAGA
GAGACCACATGGTTTTGTTGGAATTCGTTACTGCTGCTGGTATCACTCACGGTATGGACGAATTGTACAA
GATGGTTTTTACTTTAGAAGATTTTGTTGGTGATTGGCGTCAAACTGCTGGTTATAATTTAGATCAAGTT
TTAGAACAAGGTGGTGTTTCTTCTTTATTTCAAAATTTAGGTGTTTCTGTTACTCCTATTCAACGTATTG
TTTTATCTGGTGAAAATGGTTTAAAAATTGATATTCATGTTATTATTCCTTATGAAGGTTTATCTGGTGA
TCAAATGGGTCAAATTGAAAAAATTTTTAAAGTTGTTTATCCTGTTGATGATCATCATTTTAAAGTTATT
TTACATTATGGTACTTTAGTTATTGATGGTGTTACTCCTAATATGATTGATTATTTTGGTCGTCCTTATG
AAGGTATTGCTGTTTTTGATGGTAAAAAAATTACTGTTACTGGTACTTTATGGAATGGTAATAAAATTAT
TGATGAACGTTTAATTAATCCTGATGGTTCTTTATTATTTCGTGTTACTATTAATGGTGTTACTGGTTGG
CGTTTATGTGAACGTATTTTAGCTAATTCTCATGGTTTTTAAAAGCTTATTAGTTATGTCACGCTTACAT
TCACGCCCTCCCCCCACATCCGCTCTAACCGAAAAGGAAGGAGTTAGACAACCTGAAGTCTAGGTCCCTA
TTTATTTTTTTATAGTTATGTTAGTATTAAGAACGTTATTTATATTTCAAATTTTTCTTTTTTTTCTGTA
CAGACGCGTGTACGCATGTAACATTATACTGAAAACCTTGCTTGAGAAGGTTTTGGGACGCTCGAAGGCT
TTAATTTGCGGCCGTCGAGGGGGGGCCCGGTACCAGCTTTTGTTCCCTTTAGTGAGGGTTAATTTCGAGC
TTGGCGTAATCATGGTCATAGCTGTTTCCTGTGTGAAATTGTTATCCGCTCACAATTCCACACAACATAC
GAGCCGGAAGCATAAAGTGTAAAGCCTGGGGTGCCTAATGAGTGAGCTAACTCACATTAATTGCGTTGCG
CTCACTGCCCGCTTTCCAGTCGGGAAACCTGTCGTGCCAGCTGCATTAATGAATCGGCCAACGCGCGGGG
AGAGGCGGTTTGCGTATTGGGCGCTCTTCCGCTTCCTCGCTCACTGACTCGCTGCGCTCGGTCGTTCGGC
TGCGGCGAGCGGTATCAGCTCACTCAAAGGCGGTAATACGGTTATCCACAGAATCAGGGGATAACGCAGG
AAAGAACATGTGAGCAAAAGGCCAGCAAAAGGCCAGGAACCGTAAAAAGGCCGCGTTGCTGGCGTTTTTC
CATAGGCTCCGCCCCCCTGACGAGCATCACAAAAATCGACGCTCAAGTCAGAGGTGGCGAAACCCGACAG
GACTATAAAGATACCAGGCGTTTCCCCCTGGAAGCTCCCTCGTGCGCTCTCCTGTTCCGACCCTGCCGCT
TACCGGATACCTGTCCGCCTTTCTCCCTTCGGGAAGCGTGGCGCTTTCTCATAGCTCACGCTGTAGGTAT
CTCAGTTCGGTGTAGGTCGTTCGCTCCAAGCTGGGCTGTGTGCACGAACCCCCCGTTCAGCCCGACCGCT
GCGCCTTATCCGGTAACTATCGTCTTGAGTCCAACCCGGTAAGACACGACTTATCGCCACTGGCAGCAGC
CACTGGTAACAGGATTAGCAGAGCGAGGTATGTAGGCGGTGCTACAGAGTTCTTGAAGTGGTGGCCTAAC
TACGGCTACACTAGAAGAACAGTATTTGGTATCTGCGCTCTGCTGAAGCCAGTTACCTTCGGAAAAAGAG
TTGGTAGCTCTTGATCCGGCAAACAAACCACCGCTGGTAGCGGTGGTTTTTTTGTTTGCAAGCAGCAGAT
TACGCGCAGAAAAAAAGGATCTCAAGAAGATCCTTTGATCTTTTCTACGGGGTCTGACGCTCAGTGGAAC
GAAAACTCACGTTAAGGGATTTTGGTCATGAGATTATCAAAAAGGATCTTCACCTAGATCCTTTTAAATT
AAAAATGAAGTTTTAAATCAATCTAAAGTATATATGAGTAAACTTGGTCTGACAGTTACCAATGCTTAAT
CAGTGAGGCACCTATCTCAGCGATCTGTCTATTTCGTTCATCCATAGTTGCCTGACTCCCCGTCGTGTAG
ATAACTACGATACGGGAGGGCTTACCATCTGGCCCCAGTGCTGCAATGATACCGCGAGACCCACGCTCAC
CGGCTCCAGATTTATCAGCAATAAACCAGCCAGCCGGAAGGGCCGAGCGCAGAAGTGGTCCTGCAACTTT
ATCCGCCTCCATCCAGTCTATTAATTGTTGCCGGGAAGCTAGAGTAAGTAGTTCGCCAGTTAATAGTTTG
CGCAACGTTGTTGCCATTGCTACAGGCATCGTGGTGTCACGCTCGTCGTTTGGTATGGCTTCATTCAGCT
CCGGTTCCCAACGATCAAGGCGAGTTACATGATCCCCCATGTTGTGCAAAAAAGCGGTTAGCTCCTTCGG
TCCTCCGATCGTTGTCAGAAGTAAGTTGGCCGCAGTGTTATCACTCATGGTTATGGCAGCACTGCATAAT
TCTCTTACTGTCATGCCATCCGTAAGATGCTTTTCTGTGACTGGTGAGTACTCAACCAAGTCATTCTGAG
AATAGTGTATGCGGCGACCGAGTTGCTCTTGCCCGGCGTCAATACGGGATAATACCGCGCCACATAGCAG
AACTTTAAAAGTGCTCATCATTGGAAAACGTTCTTCGGGGCGAAAACTCTCAAGGATCTTACCGCTGTTG
AGATCCAGTTCGATGTAACCCACTCGTGCACCCAACTGATCTTCAGCATCTTTTACTTTCACCAGCGTTT
CTGGGTGAGCAAAAACAGGAAGGCAAAATGCCGCAAAAAAGGGAATAAGGGCGACACGGAAATGTTGAAT
ACTCATACTCTTCCTTTTTCAATATTATTGAAGCATTTATCAGGGTTATTGTCTCATGAGCGGATACATA
TTTGAATGTATTTAGAAAAATAAACAAATAGGGGTTCCGCGCACATTTCCCCGAAAAGTGCCACCTGGGG
GGTGCTAATTATGGCATTGATTGGGGCGGTAAAACATTCAAAGTCAATGAAAAGGATGCTAAATTGAATG
ATACTGAAGACATTTCATTCGCTTCTCAGATCAAAAACTTAAATCTGTCTATATGAGCTGTCCCAAAGCC
ACTTCTTACCTTTCAAGAAAACATGGACCTTGCTTTGCCACAAAATAATTGCCTGTAAGATAGTTTTTTA
TTTGCACATTGTTATTACTAACCTATGCTTTGCTACGGACGACTGCTTGGTAAAAATGCAAAAGTATTAG
GATGTCTCACAAGAAACTGCTCGTGGTGAAAATTTTCAGCCGCGACCATCCTCCCACGCCAACAAGCCCT
CTTTTGCCCATCCTTCTGGAATTCGCGGTGAAAATCAATTTGATATATAAAATTCCCTCATAATATCTAG
GAACGGGATCACATATCTCAATGAGCTAAAGCGGCCGCTTCTTCGAATGGGACCAGCTAAAGTGATCAAA
CTTCATGCAGGATGTTGGACACTTTTTCTTTCAAGAAGCTCCAAATATATAAATTTTTGCAATCTAGGAA
TTGAAATATCGTACTTCCGATTCAGAATATCTCAACTCTACTACATCTATATATGACTGTACTCGCGTTC
TTGGTAAACATCAATTAGTAGGTGTTTTTGCGAGCATATGTTGAGCTCAGAAAATATGAGCACAATCTTC
GAAACCATTGTTTTTTTGTGCAAAAGTCACCATCGGGTTTATAGTATGGACTCTTGAACGAACCATTCTG
ATCTGTATTTCTCTCATATTTACTCCATTTATTTTTTGCTGCTCTTTGCTTTACTTCAACACGATGCTTT
TCCTAAGTAATTTTTTATTTTATTCACAATGCTCCATAACTCTTCAGGCCTTAAACGACCATCCATGGCC
CCTAAGAAACCATTATTATCATGACATTAACCTATAAAAATAGGCGTATCACGAGGCCCTTTCGTC
